>Addgene plasmid #243895 | pUPD3_RDTAGTRM_Stuffer18 | addgene full sequence | sequence record 488083 | Addgene NGS Result
GGTCTCGTGGCTCTAAAGCGCGCGGGTCTCTCAGTCGAGACCACTCATCGCCCAATCACTAGTGAATTCG
TTCTATAGTGTCACCTAAATACCATAGAGCCGTTGGTCATAGCTGTTTCCTGTCCAGGCATCATGACACG
GTTATCCACAGAATCAGGGGATAACGCAGGAAAGAACATGTGAGCAAAAGGCCAGCAAAAGGCCAGGAAC
CGTAAAAAGGCCGCGTTGCTGGCGTTTTTCCATAGGCTCCGCCCCCCTGACGAGCATCACAAAAATCGAC
GCTCAAGTCAGAGGTGGCGAAACCCGACAGGACTATAAAGATACCAGGCGTTTCCCCCTGGAAGCTCCCT
CGTGCGCTCTCCTGTTCCGACCCTGCCGCTTACCGGATACCTGTCCGCCTTTCTCCCTTCGGGAAGCGTG
GCGCTTTCTCATAGCTCACGCTGTAGGTATCTCAGTTCGGTGTAGGTCGTTCGCTCCAAGCTGGGCTGTG
TGCACGAACCCCCCGTTCAGCCCGACCGCTGCGCCTTATCCGGTAACTATCGTCTTGAGTCCAACCCGGT
AAGACACGACTTATCGCCACTGGCAGCAGCCACTGGTAACAGGATTAGCAGAGCGAGGTATGTAGGCGGT
GCTACAGAGTTCTTGAAGTGGTGGCCTAACTACGGCTACACTAGAAGAACAGTATTTGGTATCTGCGCTC
TGCTGAAGCCAGTTACCTTCGGAAAAAGAGTTGGTAGCTCTTGATCCGGCAAACAAACCACCGCTGGTAG
CGGTGGTTTTTTTGTTTGCAAGCAGCAGATTACGCGCAGAAAAAAAGGATCTCAAGAAGATCCTTTGATC
TTTTCTACGGGGTCTGACGCTCAGTGGAACGAAAACTCACGTTAAGGGATTTTGGTCATGAGATTATCAA
AAAGGATCTTCACCTAGATCCTTTTGTGATGATCGGCACGTAAGAGGTTCCAACTTTCACCATAATGAAA
TAAGATCACTACCGGGCGTATTTTTTGAGTTATCGAGATTTTCAGGAGCTAAGGAAGCTAAAATGGAGAA
AAAAATCACTGGATATACCACCGTTGATATATCCCAATGGCATCGTAAAGAACATTTTGAGGCATTTCAG
TCAGTTGCTCAATGTACCTATAACCAGACCGTTCAGCTGGATATTACGGCCTTTTTAAAGACCGTAAAGA
AAAATAAGCACAAGTTTTATCCGGCCTTTATTCACATTCTTGCCCGCCTGATGAATGCTCATCCGGAATT
CCGTATGGCAATGAAAGACGGTGAGCTGGTGATATGGGATAGTGTTCACCCTTGTTACACCGTTTTCCAT
GAGCAAACTGAAACGTTTTCATCGCTCTGGAGTGAATACCACGACGATTTCCGGCAGTTTCTACACATAT
ATTCGCAAGATGTGGCGTGTTACGGTGAAAACCTGGCCTATTTCCCTAAAGGGTTTATTGAGAATATGTT
TTTCGTGTCAGCCAATCCCTGGGTGAGTTTCACCAGTTTTGATTTAAACGTGGCCAATATGGACAACTTC
TTCGCCCCCGTTTTCACCATGGGCAAATATTATACGCAAGGCGACAAGGTGCTGATGCCGCTGGCGATTC
AGGTTCATCATGCCGTTTGTGATGGCTTCCATGTCGGCAGAATGCTTAATGAATTACAACAGTACTGCGA
TGAGTGGCAGGGCGGGGCGTAATTTTTTTAAGGCAGTTATTGGTGCCCTTAAACGCCTGGTTGCTACGCC
TGAATAAGTGATAATAAGCGGATGAATGGCAGAAATTCGATGATAAGCTGTCAAACATGATGT
[125 nt withheld, positions 1814-1938]
C
[91 nt withheld, positions 1940-2030]
AGGGTGATGGTTCACGTAGTGGGCCAGCGCCCTGATAGACGGTTTTTCGCCCTTTGACGTTGGAGTCCAC
GTTCTTT
[37 nt withheld, positions 2108-2144]
ACCCTATCTCGGTCTATTCTTTTGATTTATAAGGGATTTTGCCGATTTCGGCCTATTGGTTAAAAAATGA
GCTGATTTAACAAAAATTTAACGCGAATTTTAACAAAATATTAACGCTTACAATTTTAACATTGTAGAAA
CGCATGTAAAACGACGGCCAGTGAATTGTAATACGACTCACTATAGGGTGAATTCCGCTTAGGACCTTAG
ATATTGATCTCAA
Features (pLannotate 1.2.2; 8 found; start..end, strand, type, name):
     72..90      -  promoter       SP6 promoter: promoter for bacteriophage SP6 RNA polymerase
    237..825     -  rep_origin     ori: high-copy-number ColE1/pMB1/pBR322/pUC origin of replication
    940..1042    +  promoter       cat promoter: promoter of the E. coli cat gene encoding chloramphenicol acetyltransferase
   1043..1699    +  CDS            cat: CAT_ECOLX - Experimental evidence at protein level: Swiss-Prot protein existence level 1. This enzyme is an effector of chloramphenicol resistance in bacteria. From Escherichia coli. This protein is used as a marker in many commonly used cloning vectors, such as pACYC184.
   1787..1804    -  promoter       tet promoter (fragment): E. coli promoter for tetracycline efflux protein gene
   1815..2270    +  rep_origin     f1 ori (sequence partly withheld): f1 bacteriophage origin of replication; arrow indicates direction of (+) strand synthesis
   2289..2310    -  CDS            lacZα (fragment): LacZα fragment of β-galactosidase; lacZ fragment
   2313..2331    +  promoter       T7 promoter: promoter for bacteriophage T7 RNA polymerase
