[The description below was written by a language model from this plasmid's Addgene catalogue record and pLannotate feature annotations shown in this document.]
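Description:
pUPD3_RDTAGTRM_Stuffer18 is a small (about 2.4 kb) level-0 part plasmid from a GoldenBraid2.0 toolkit adapted for E. coli and other enteric bacteria. It is built on the pUPD3 universal part domestication backbone, catalogued as a bacterial expression vector. It replicates at high copy number from a ColE1/pUC-type origin and is selected with chloramphenicol through a cat gene driven by its native cat promoter. The backbone also carries an f1 phage origin, which can support single-stranded DNA production, along with a short tet promoter fragment.

The payload is Stuffer18, a 20 bp synthetic sequence inserted by Golden Gate cloning and described as a transcriptionally inert stuffer part. It is too short and non-functional to be annotated in the feature table, but it presumably lies in the cloning region flanked by the T7 and SP6 phage promoters. Only a small lacZα fragment remains there, consistent with the insert having replaced a blue/white screening cassette. In GoldenBraid assembly, standardized parts are released from entry plasmids by type IIS restriction enzymes and joined in a defined order through their overhangs to build transcriptional units. A stuffer of this kind fills one or more grammar positions with neutral DNA, so an assembly can be completed when no functional element is wanted at that position. The "RDTAGTRM" portion of the name probably denotes the positions the part spans, but the record does not define it, nor does it state the specific overhangs or enzymes involved.
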