Addgene plasmid #243895: pUPD3_RDTAGTRM_Stuffer18
Purpose: GoldenBraid2.0 Transcriptionally-inert stuffer part.
Depositing lab: Christophe Herman. Depositing organization: Baylor College of Medicine. Publication: GoldenBraid2.0 E. coli: a comprehensive and characterized toolkit for enterics. Cooke MB, Welch KT, Ramirez LD, Wen AX, Marciano DC, Herman C. Synth Biol (Oxf). 2025 Aug 14;10(1):ysaf015. doi: 10.1093/synbio/ysaf015. eCollection 2025. PubMed 40927394.
Backbone
  Vector backbone: pUPD3
  Vector type: Bacterial Expression
Growth in bacteria
  Bacterial resistance: Chloramphenicol, 25 μg/mL
  Growth temperature: 37°C
  Growth strain: DH5alpha
  Copy number: High Copy
Gene/Insert
  Gene/Insert name: Stuffer18
  Species: Synthetic
  Insert size (bp): 20
  Cloning method: Golden Gate
Terms and licenses: Academic/Nonprofit Terms; Industry Terms: Not Available to Industry
How to cite: pUPD3_RDTAGTRM_Stuffer18 was a gift from Christophe Herman (Addgene plasmid # 243895 ; http://n2t.net/addgene:243895 ; RRID:Addgene_243895)
